>Addgene plasmid #112565 | pExp-GB1 | addgene full sequence | sequence record 217228 | Addgene NGS Result
TAATACGACTCACTATAGGGAATTGTGAGCGGATAACAATTCCTCTAGAAATAATTTTGTTTAACTTTAA
GAAGGAGATATATCCATGAATCACCATCACCATCACCATCACCATTCTGGCACTAGTGGC
[165 nt withheld, positions 131-295]
AGCGGTACCGAAAACCTGTACTTCCAGTGAGACCTTAATTAACTCGAGCGCATGGAGCCACCCGCAGTTC
GAAAAATAAGCTTGAGTATTCTATAGTGTCACCTAAATCCCAGCTTGATCCGGCTGCTAACAAAGCCCGA
AAGGAAGCTGAGTTGGCTGCTGCCACCGCTGAGCAATAACTAGCATAACCCCTTGGGGCCTCTAAACGGG
TCTTGAGGGGTTTTTTGCTGAAAGGAGGAACTATATCCGGATAACCTGGCGTAATAGCGAAGAGGCCCGC
ACCGATCGCCCTTCCCAACAGTTGCGCAGCCTGAATGGCGAATGGAAATTGTAAGCGTTAATATTTTGTT
AAAATTCGCGTTAAATTTTTGTTAAATCAGCTCATTTTTTAACCAATAGGCCGAAATCGGCAAAATCCCT
TATAAATCAAAAGAATAGACCGAGATAGGGT
[37 nt withheld, positions 747-783]
AAAGAACGTGGACTCCAACGTCAAAGG
[32 nt withheld, positions 811-842]
AGCTTGCATGCCTGCAGGTCGGAAGCATAAAGTGTAAAGCCTGGGGTGCCTAATGAGTGAGCTAACTTAC
ATTAATTGCGTTGCGCTCACTGCCCGCTTTCCAGTCGGGAAACCTGTCGTGCCAGCTGCATTAATGAATC
GGCCAACGCGCGGGGAGAGGCGGTTTGCGTATTGGGCGCCAGGGTGGTTTTTCTTTTCACCAGTGAGACG
GGCAACAGCTGATTGCCCTTCACCGCCTGGCCCTGAGAGAGTTGCAGCAAGCGGTCCACGCTGGTTTGCC
CCAGCAGGCGAAAATCCTGTTTGATGGTGGTTAACGGCGGGATATAACATGAGCTGTCTTCGGTATCGTC
GTATCCCACTACCGAGATATCCGCACCAACGCGCAGCCCGGACTCGGTAATGGCGCGCATTGCGCCCAGC
GCCATCTGATCGTTGGCAACCAGCATCGCAGTGGGAACGATGCCCTCATTCAGCATTTGCATGGTTTGTT
GAAAACCGGACATGGCACTCCAGTCGCCTTCCCGTTCCGCTATCGGCTGAATTTGATTGCGAGTGAGATA
TTTATGCCAGCCAGCCAGACGCAGACGCGCCGAGACAGAACTTAATGGGCCCGCTAACAGCGCGATTTGC
TGGTGACCCAATGCGACCAGATGCTCCACGCCCAGTCGCGTACCGTCTTCATGGGAGAAAATAATACTGT
TGATGGGTGTCTGGTCAGAGACATCAAGAAATAACGCCGGAACATTAGTGCAGGCAGCTTCCACAGCAAT
GGCATCCTGGTCATCCAGCGGATAGTTAATGATCAGCCCACTGACGCGTTGCGCGAGAAGATTGTGCACC
GCCGCTTTACAGGCTTCGACGCCGCTTCGTTCTACCATCGACACCACCACGCTGGCACCCAGTTGATCGG
CGCGAGATTTAATCGCCGCGACAATTTGCGACGGCGCGTGCAGGGCCAGACTGGAGGTGGCAACGCCAAT
CAGCAACGACTGTTTGCCCGCCAGTTGTTGTGCCACGCGGTTGGGAATGTAATTCAGCTCCGCCATCGCC
GCTTCCACTTTTTCCCGCGTTTTCGCAGAAACGTGGCTGGCCTGGTTCACCACGCGGGAAACGGTCTGAT
AAGAGACACCGGCATACTCTGCGACATCGTATAACGTTACTGGTTTCACATTCACCACCCTGAATTGACT
CTCTTCCGGGCGCTATCATGCCATACCGCGAAAGGTTTTGCACCATTCGATGGTGTCGGCGAGCTCGAAT
TGTGAACCATCACCCT
[91 nt withheld, positions 2119-2209]
G
[124 nt withheld, positions 2211-2334]
CCTGATGCGGTATTTTCTCCTTACGCATCTGTGCGGTATTTCACACCGCATATGGTGCACTCTCAGTACA
ATCTGCTCTGATGCCGCATAGTTAAGCCAGCCCCGACACCCGCCAACACCCGCTGACGCGCCCTGACGGG
CTTGTCTGCTCCCGGCATCCGCTTACAGACAAGCTGTGACCGTCTCCGGGAGCTGCATGTGTCAGAGGTT
TTCACCGTCATCACCGAAACGCGCGAGACGAAAGGGCCTCGTGATACGCCTATTTTTATAGGTTAATGTC
ATGATAATAATGGTTTCTTAGACGTCAGGTGGCACTTTTCGGGGAAATGTGCGCGGAACCCCTATTTGTT
TATTTTTCTAAATACATTCAAATATGTATCCGCTCATGAGACAATAACCCTGATAAATGCTTCAATAATA
TTGAAAAAGGAAGAGTATGAGTATTCAACATTTCCGTGTCGCCCTTATTCCCTTTTTTGCGGCATTTTGC
CTTCCTGTTTTTGCTCACCCAGAAACGCTGGTGAAAGTAAAAGATGCTGAAGATCAGTTGGGTGCACGAG
TGGGTTACATCGAACTGGATCTCAACAGCGGTAAGATCCTTGAGAGTTTTCGCCCCGAAGAACGTTTTCC
AATGATGAGCACTTTTAAAGTTCTGCTATGTGGCGCGGTATTATCCCGTATTGACGCCGGGCAAGAGCAA
CTCGGTCGCCGCATACACTATTCTCAGAATGACTTGGTTGAGTACTCACCAGTCACAGAAAAGCATCTTA
CGGATGGCATGACAGTAAGAGAATTATGCAGTGCTGCCATAACCATGAGTGATAACACTGCGGCCAACTT
ACTTCTGACAACGATCGGAGGACCGAAGGAGCTAACCGCTTTTTTGCACAACATGGGGGATCATGTAACT
CGCCTTGATCGTTGGGAACCGGAGCTGAATGAAGCCATACCAAACGACGAGCGTGACACCACGATGCCTG
TAGCAATGGCAACAACGTTGCGCAAACTATTAACTGGCGAACTACTTACTCTAGCTTCCCGGCAACAATT
AATAGACTGGATGGAGGCGGATAAAGTTGCAGGACCACTTCTGCGCTCGGCCCTTCCGGCTGGCTGGTTT
ATTGCTGATAAATCTGGAGCCGGTGAGCGTGGTTCTCGCGGTATCATTGCAGCACTGGGGCCAGATGGTA
AGCCCTCCCGTATCGTAGTTATCTACACGACGGGGAGTCAGGCAACTATGGATGAACGAAATAGACAGAT
CGCTGAGATAGGTGCCTCACTGATTAAGCATTGGTAACTGTCAGACCAAGTTTACTCATATATACTTTAG
ATTGATTTAAAACTTCATTTTTAATTTAAAAGGATCTAGGTGAAGATCCTTTTTGATAATCTCATGACCA
AAATCCCTTAACGTGAGTTTTCGTTCCACTGAGCGTCAGACCCCGTAGAAAAGATCAAAGGATCTTCTTG
AGATCCTTTTTTTCTGCGCGTAATCTGCTGCTTGCAAACAAAAAAACCACCGCTACCAGCGGTGGTTTGT
TTGCCGGATCAAGAGCTACCAACTCTTTTTCCGAAGGTAACTGGCTTCAGCAGAGCGCAGATACCAAATA
CTGTTCTTCTAGTGTAGCCGTAGTTAGGCCACCACTTCAAGAACTCTGTAGCACCGCCTACATACCTCGC
TCTGCTAATCCTGTTACCAGTGGCTGCTGCCAGTGGCGATAAGTCGTGTCTTACCGGGTTGGACTCAAGA
CGATAGTTACCGGATAAGGCGCAGCGGTCGGGCTGAACGGGGGGTTCGTGCACACAGCCCAGCTTGGAGC
GAACGACCTACACCGAACTGAGATACCTACAGCGTGAGCTATGAGAAAGCGCCACGCTTCCCGAAGGGAG
AAAGGCGGACAGGTATCCGGTAAGCGGCAGGGTCGGAACAGGAGAGCGCACGAGGGAGCTTCCAGGGGGA
AACGCCTGGTATCTTTATAGTCCTGTCGGGTTTCGCCACCTCTGACTTGAGCGTCGATTTTTGTGATGCT
CGTCAGGGGGGCGGAGCCTATGGAAAAACGCCAGCAACGCGGCCTTTTTACGGTTCCTGGCCTTTTGCTG
GCCTTTTGCTCACATGTTCTTTCCTGCGTTATCCCCTGATTCTGTGGATAACCGTATTACCGCCTTTGAG
TGAGCTGATACCGCTCGCCGCAGCCGAACGACCGAGCGCAGCGAGTCAGTGAGCGAGGAAGCGGAAGAGC
GCCCAATACGCAAACCGCCTCTCCCCGCGCGTTGGCCGATTCATTAATGCAGCTGAT
Features (pLannotate 1.2.2; 24 found; start..end, strand, type, name):
      1..19      +  promoter       T7 promoter: promoter for bacteriophage T7 RNA polymerase
     19..43      +  protein_bind   lac operator: The lac repressor binds to the lac operator to inhibit transcription in E. coli. This inhibition can be relieved by adding lactose or isopropyl-β-D-thiogalactopyranoside (IPTG). lac repressor encoded by lacI
     56..78      +  RBS            RBS: efficient ribosome binding site from bacteriophage T7 gene 10 (Olins and Rangwala, 1989)
     92..115     +  CDS            8xHis: 8xHis affinity tag
    134..288     +  CDS            GB1 (fragment) (sequence withheld): B1 domain of Streptococcal protein G effective as a solubilizing fusion partner (Cheng and Patel, 2004)
    305..322     +  CDS            TEV site (fragment): tobacco etch virus (TEV) protease recognition and cleavage site
    348..370     +  CDS            Strep-Tag II (fragment): peptide that binds Strep-Tactin®, an engineered form of streptavidin
    385..403     -  promoter       SP6 promoter: promoter for bacteriophage SP6 RNA polymerase
    418..467     +  CDS            SET1 (fragment): solubility-enhancement tag derived from T7 phage gene 10B
    475..522     +  terminator     T7 terminator: transcription terminator for bacteriophage T7 RNA polymerase
    551..617     +  CDS            lacZα (fragment): LacZα fragment of β-galactosidase; lacZ fragment
    621..842     -  rep_origin     M13 ori (fragment) (sequence partly withheld): M13 bacteriophage origin of replication; arrow indicates direction of (+) strand synthesis
    843..863     -  misc_feature   MCS (fragment): pUC18/19 multiple cloning site
    862..880     -  promoter       lac UV5 promoter (fragment): E. coli lac promoter with an "up" mutation
    895..916     -  protein_bind   CAP binding site: CAP binding activates transcription in the presence of cAMP. E. coli catabolite activator protein
    929..2011    -  CDS            lacI: lac repressor; lacI; The lac repressor binds to the lac operator to inhibit transcription in E. coli. This inhibition can be relieved by adding lactose or isopropyl-β-D-thiogalactopyranoside (IPTG).
   2012..2089    -  promoter       lacIq promoter: lacI (mutant); In the lacIq allele, a single base change in the promoter boosts expression of the lacI gene about 10-fold.
   2104..2334    -  rep_origin     f1 ori (fragment) (sequence partly withheld): f1 bacteriophage origin of replication; arrow indicates direction of (+) strand synthesis
   2335..2434    -  misc_feature   bom (fragment): basis of mobility region from pBR322
   2536..2571    -  CDS            rop (fragment): Rop protein, which maintains plasmids at low copy number; rop
   2666..2770    +  promoter       AmpR promoter: bla
   2771..3631    +  CDS            AmpR: β-lactamase; bla; confers resistance to ampicillin, carbenicillin, and related antibiotics
   3802..4390    +  rep_origin     ori: high-copy-number ColE1/pMB1/pBR322/pUC origin of replication
   4573..4629    +  CDS            lacI (fragment): lac repressor; lacI; The lac repressor binds to the lac operator to inhibit transcription in E. coli. This inhibition can be relieved by adding lactose or isopropyl-β-D-thiogalactopyranoside (IPTG).
