[The description below was written by a language model from this plasmid's Addgene catalogue record and pLannotate feature annotations shown in this document.]
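Description:
pExp-GB1 is an empty bacterial expression vector built on the pOP2S backbone, intended for producing recombinant proteins in E. coli as cleavable fusions. It is a high-copy plasmid carrying a ColE1/pUC-type origin of replication and a β-lactamase gene (AmpR) with its own promoter for ampicillin selection. The feature table also picks up partial matches to f1/M13 phage origins, bom, rop, lacZα and a second lacI segment. These appear to be backbone remnants rather than functional parts of the expression cassette.

Expression is driven by a T7 promoter directly followed by a lac operator and the strong phage T7 gene 10 ribosome binding site, so transcription requires a host that supplies T7 RNA polymerase. It is held off by the lac repressor until IPTG is added. The plasmid supplies its own repressor from a full-length lacI gene under the lacIq promoter, an up-mutant that raises repressor levels and tightens control. The open reading frame begins with an 8xHis tag for metal-affinity purification, followed by GB1, the B1 domain of streptococcal protein G, which serves as a small solubility-enhancing fusion partner. A TEV protease recognition site comes next and allows the tag and GB1 to be removed after purification. The gene of interest is cloned downstream of the TEV site, between BsaI and either XhoI or HindIII. A Strep-tag II sequence downstream of the cloning region can optionally be fused to the C-terminus for a second affinity step. A T7 terminator closes the cassette. No insert is present, as the construct is supplied as a cloning backbone.
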