Addgene plasmid #112565: pExp-GB1
Purpose: (Empty Backbone) Used for expression of protein in E. coli as TEV cleavable N-terminual 8His and GB1 fusions with optional C-terminal StrepII-tag
Depositing lab: Marko Hyvönen. Depositing organization: University of Cambridge.
Backbone
  Vector backbone: pOP2S
  Vector type: Bacterial Expression
  Tag / fusion protein: 8xHis-GB1 (N terminal on backbone); Strep tag (C terminal on backbone)
Growth in bacteria
  Bacterial resistance: Ampicillin, 100 μg/mL
  Growth temperature: 37°C
  Growth strain: DH5alpha
  Copy number: High Copy
Gene/Insert
  Gene/Insert name: None
  Tag / fusion protein: 8xHis-GB1 (N terminal on backbone); Strep tag (C terminal on backbone)
Terms and licenses: Academic/Nonprofit Terms; Industry Terms: Not Available to Industry
Depositor comments: Contains N-terminal 8xHis, fusion partner: GB1 (domain B1 of Immunoglobulin G-binding protein G from Streptococcus sp., UniProtKB: P19909, PMID: 9385638) followed by TEV protease cleavage site, optional C-terminal StrepII-tag. Cloning of GOI between BsaI and XhoI or HindIII
How to cite: pExp-GB1 was a gift from Marko Hyvönen (Addgene plasmid # 112565 ; http://n2t.net/addgene:112565 ; RRID:Addgene_112565)
